Addgene plasmid #201926: pHAGE-TEX264ΔLIR-GFP
Purpose: For lentiviral transduction of TEX264ΔLIR-GFP
Depositing lab: Wade Harper. Depositing organization: Harvard Medical School. Publication: Combinatorial selective ER-phagy remodels the ER during neurogenesis. Hoyer MJ, Capitanio C, Smith IR, Paoli JC, Bieber A, Jiang Y, Paulo JA, Gonzalez-Lozano MA, Baumeister W, Wilfling F, Schulman BA, Harper JW. Nat Cell Biol. 2024 Mar;26(3):378-392. doi: 10.1038/s41556-024-01356-4. Epub 2024 Mar 1. PubMed 38429475.
Backbone
  Vector backbone: pHAGE
  Vector type: Lentiviral
Growth in bacteria
  Bacterial resistance: Ampicillin, 100 μg/mL
  Growth temperature: 37°C
  Growth strain: NEB Stable
  Copy number: Unknown
Gene/Insert
  Gene/Insert name: TEX264
  Species: H. sapiens (human)
  Mutation: F273A
  Entrez Gene: TEX264 (a.k.a. ZSIG11)
  Cloning method: Gateway Cloning
Terms and licenses: Academic/Nonprofit Terms; Industry Terms: Not Available to Industry
Depositor comments: Please visit https://www.biorxiv.org/content/10.1101/2023.06.26.546565v2 for bioRxiv preprint.
How to cite: pHAGE-TEX264ΔLIR-GFP was a gift from Wade Harper (Addgene plasmid # 201926 ; http://n2t.net/addgene:201926 ; RRID:Addgene_201926)
