[The description below was written by a language model from this plasmid's Addgene catalogue record and pLannotate feature annotations shown in this document.]
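Description:
pHAGE-TEX264ΔLIR-GFP is an HIV-1-based lentiviral transfer plasmid built on the pHAGE backbone for stable expression of a GFP-tagged mutant of human TEX264 (also known as ZSIG11) in transduced mammalian cells. It is maintained in E. coli through a high-copy ColE1/pUC-type origin and β-lactamase (ampicillin resistance). The viral portion carries a truncated 5' LTR, the Ψ packaging signal with an adjoining gag fragment, the Rev response element, the cPPT/CTS, and a U3-deleted 3' LTR. Together these allow the genomic RNA to be packaged, exported and integrated, while leaving the integrated provirus self-inactivating. Packaging and envelope functions are not encoded here and must be supplied in trans.

Between the LTRs, the CMV enhancer and promoter drive a bicistronic transcript. The TEX264 coding sequence was introduced by Gateway cloning and sits between attB1 and attB2 sites, followed by EGFP; the layout and the construct name indicate a C-terminal GFP fusion read through the attB2 scar. The insert carries the F273A substitution, which the ΔLIR name implies disrupts the LC3-interacting region, the motif that autophagy receptors use to bind ATG8-family proteins. An EMCV IRES then directs translation of puromycin N-acetyltransferase, so transduced cells can be selected with puromycin, and a WPRE upstream of the 3' LTR enhances transcript expression. The remaining annotations (T7 promoter, lac elements, SV40 ori and poly(A) fragments, nef fragments) appear to be backbone remnants.

The stated purpose is lentiviral transduction of TEX264ΔLIR-GFP. The associated work concerns selective ER-phagy during neurogenesis, so the construct plausibly serves as a binding-deficient receptor for comparison with wild type, though the record does not say so explicitly.
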