Features (pLannotate 1.2.2; 29 found; start..end, strand, type, name):
    377..634     +  LTR            5' LTR (truncated): truncated 5' long terminal repeat (LTR) from HIV-1
    681..806     +  misc_feature   HIV-1 Ψ: packaging signal of human immunodeficiency virus type 1
    790..1128    +  CDS            HIV-1 gag (fragment): gag protein from human immunodeficiency virus 1; gag
   1303..1536    +  misc_feature   RRE: The Rev response element (RRE) of HIV-1 allows for Rev-dependent mRNA export from the nucleus to the cytoplasm.
   1913..2013    +  CDS            Rev (fragment): human immunodeficiency virus 1 (HIV-1) Rev protein; rev; enhances nuclear export of unspliced and incompletely spliced viral mRNAs
   2062..2179    +  misc_feature   cPPT/CTS: central polypurine tract and central termination sequence of HIV-1
   2231..2534    +  enhancer       CMV enhancer: human cytomegalovirus immediate early enhancer
   2535..2738    +  promoter       CMV promoter: human cytomegalovirus (CMV) immediate early promoter
   2834..2852    +  promoter       T7 promoter: promoter for bacteriophage T7 RNA polymerase
   2883..2900    +  protein_bind   attB1 (fragment): mutant version of attB; core recombination site for the Gateway® BP reaction BP Clonase™
   2906..3844    +  CDS            TEX264: TX264_HUMAN - Also known as ZSIG11 From Homo sapiens (Human).
   3846..3870    -  protein_bind   attB2: mutant version of attB; recombination site for the Gateway® BP reaction BP Clonase™
   3901..4617    +  CDS            EGFP: the original enhanced GFP (Yang et al., 1996) mammalian codon-optimized
   4726..5188    +  misc_feature   IRES: internal ribosome entry site (IRES) of the encephalomyocarditis virus (EMCV)
   5202..5801    +  CDS            PuroR: puromycin N-acetyltransferase; pac from Streptomyces alboniger; confers resistance to puromycin
   5818..6406    +  misc_feature   WPRE: woodchuck hepatitis virus posttranscriptional regulatory element
   6414..6479    +  CDS            nef (fragment): NEF_HV1Z2 - Experimental evidence at protein level: Swiss-Prot protein existence level 1. Extracellular Nef protein targets CD4(+) T-lymphocytes for apoptosis by interacting with CXCR4 surface receptors. From Human immunodeficiency virus type 1 group M subtype D (isolate Z2/CDC-Z34) (HIV-1).
   6481..6714    +  LTR            3' LTR (ΔU3): self-inactivating 3' long terminal repeat (LTR) from HIV-1
   6919..7023    +  promoter       AmpR promoter: bla
   7024..7884    +  CDS            AmpR: β-lactamase; bla; confers resistance to ampicillin, carbenicillin, and related antibiotics
   8055..8643    +  rep_origin     ori: high-copy-number ColE1/pMB1/pBR322/pUC origin of replication
   8826..8880    +  CDS            lacI (fragment): lac repressor; lacI; The lac repressor binds to the lac operator to inhibit transcription in E. coli. This inhibition can be relieved by adding lactose or isopropyl-β-D-thiogalactopyranoside (IPTG).
   8886..8979    +  rep_origin     SV40 ori (fragment): SV40 origin of replication
   9004..9041    +  CDS            lacI (fragment): lac repressor; lacI; The lac repressor binds to the lac operator to inhibit transcription in E. coli. This inhibition can be relieved by adding lactose or isopropyl-β-D-thiogalactopyranoside (IPTG).
   9054..9075    +  protein_bind   CAP binding site: CAP binding activates transcription in the presence of cAMP. E. coli catabolite activator protein
   9090..9120    +  promoter       lac promoter: promoter for the E. coli lac operon
   9128..9144    +  protein_bind   lac operator: The lac repressor binds to the lac operator to inhibit transcription in E. coli. This inhibition can be relieved by adding lactose or isopropyl-β-D-thiogalactopyranoside (IPTG). lac repressor encoded by lacI
   9178..9261    +  polyA_signal   SV40 poly(A) signal (fragment): SV40 polyadenylation signal
   9428..329     +  CDS            nef (fragment) (across the origin): NEF_HV1BR - Experimental evidence at protein level: Swiss-Prot protein existence level 1. Extracellular Nef protein targets CD4(+) T-lymphocytes for apoptosis by interacting with CXCR4 surface receptors (PubMed:14990729). From Human immunodeficiency virus type 1 group M subtype B (isolate BRU/LAI) (HIV-1).
>Addgene plasmid #201926 | pHAGE-TEX264ΔLIR-GFP | addgene full sequence | sequence record 397640 | Addgene NGS Result
TGGAAGGGCTAATTCACTCCCAAAGAAGACAAGATATCCTTGATCTGTGGATCTACCACACACAAGGCTA
CTTCCCTGATTAGCAGAACTACACACCAGGGCCAGGGGTCAGATATCCACTGACCTTTGGATGGTGCTAC
AAGCTAGTACCAGTTGAGCCAGATAAGGTAGAAGAGGCCAATAAAGGAGAGAACACCAGCTTGTTACACC
CTGTGAGCCTGCATGGGATGGATGACCCGGAGAGAGAAGTGTTAGAGTGGAGGTTTGACAGCCGCCTAGC
ATTTCATCACGTGGCCCGAGAGCTGCATCCGGAGTACTTCAAGAACTGCTGATATCGAGCTTGCTACAAG
GGACTTTCCGCTGGGGACTTTCCAGGGAGGCGTGGCCTGGGCGGGACTGGGGAGTGGCGAGCCCTCAGAT
CCTGCATATAAGCAGCTGCTTTTTGCCTGTACTGGGTCTCTCTGGTTAGACCAGATCTGAGCCTGGGAGC
TCTCTGGCTAACTAGGGAACCCACTGCTTAAGCCTCAATAAAGCTTGCCTTGAGTGCTTCAAGTAGTGTG
TGCCCGTCTGTTGTGTGACTCTGGTAACTAGAGATCCCTCAGACCCTTTTAGTCAGTGTGGAAAATCTCT
AGCAGTGGCGCCCGAACAGGGACTTGAAAGCGAAAGGGAAACCAGAGGAGCTCTCTCGACGCAGGACTCG
GCTTGCTGAAGCGCGCACGGCAAGAGGCGAGGGGCGGCGACTGGTGAGTACGCCAAAAATTTTGACTAGC
GGAGGCTAGAAGGAGAGAGATGGGTGCGAGAGCGTCAGTATTAAGCGGGGGAGAATTAGATCGCGATGGG
AAAAAATTCGGTTAAGGCCAGGGGGAAAGAAAAAATATAAATTAAAACATATAGTATGGGCAAGCAGGGA
GCTAGAACGATTCGCAGTTAATCCTGGCCTGTTAGAAACATCAGAAGGCTGTAGACAAATACTGGGACAG
CTACAACCATCCCTTCAGACAGGATCAGAAGAACTTAGATCATTATATAATACAGTAGCAACCCTCTATT
GTGTGCATCAAAGGATAGAGATAAAAGACACCAAGGAAGCTTTAGACAAGATAGAGGAAGAGCAAAACAA
AAGTAAGACCACCGCACAGCAAGCGGCCGGCCGCTGATCTTCAGACCTGGAGGAGGAGATATGAGGGACA
ATTGGAGAAGTGAATTATATAAATATAAAGTAGTAAAAATTGAACCATTAGGAGTAGCACCCACCAAGGC
AAAGAGAAGAGTGGTGCAGAGAGAAAAAAGAGCAGTGGGAATAGGAGCTTTGTTCCTTGGGTTCTTGGGA
GCAGCAGGAAGCACTATGGGCGCAGCGTCAATGACGCTGACGGTACAGGCCAGACAATTATTGTCTGGTA
TAGTGCAGCAGCAGAACAATTTGCTGAGGGCTATTGAGGCGCAACAGCATCTGTTGCAACTCACAGTCTG
GGGCATCAAGCAGCTCCAGGCAAGAATCCTGGCTGTGGAAAGATACCTAAAGGATCAACAGCTCCTGGGG
ATTTGGGGTTGCTCTGGAAAACTCATTTGCACCACTGCTGTGCCTTGGAATGCTAGTTGGAGTAATAAAT
CTCTGGAACAGATTTGGAATCACACGACCTGGATGGAGTGGGACAGAGAAATTAACAATTACACAAGCTT
AATACACTCCTTAATTGAAGAATCGCAAAACCAGCAAGAAAAGAATGAACAAGAATTATTGGAATTAGAT
AAATGGGCAAGTTTGTGGAATTGGTTTAACATAACAAATTGGCTGTGGTATATAAAATTATTCATAATGA
TAGTAGGAGGCTTGGTAGGTTTAAGAATAGTTTTTGCTGTACTTTCTATAGTGAATAGAGTTAGGCAGGG
ATATTCACCATTATCGTTTCAGACCCACCTCCCAACCCCGAGGGGACCCGACAGGCCCGAAGGAATAGAA
GAAGAAGGTGGAGAGAGAGACAGAGACAGATCCATTCGATTAGTGAACGGATCTCGACGGTATCGCCGAA
TTAATTCACAAATGGCAGTATTCATCCACAATTTTAAAAGAAAAGGGGGGATTGGGGGGTACAGTGCAGG
GGAAAGAATAGTAGACATAATAGCAACAGACATACAAACTAAAGAATTACAAAAACAAATTACAAAAATT
CAAAATTTTCGGGTTTATTACAGGGACAGCAGAGATCCAGTTTGGACTAGTGGAGTTCCGCGTTACATAA
CTTACGGTAAATGGCCCGCCTGGCTGACCGCCCAACGACCCCCGCCCATTGACGTCAATAATGACGTATG
TTCCCATAGTAACGCCAATAGGGACTTTCCATTGACGTCAATGGGTGGAGTATTTACGGTAAACTGCCCA
CTTGGCAGTACATCAAGTGTATCATATGCCAAGTACGCCCCCTATTGACGTCAATGACGGTAAATGGCCC
GCCTGGCATTATGCCCAGTACATGACCTTATGGGACTTTCCTACTTGGCAGTACATCTACGTATTAGTCA
TCGCTATTACCATGGTGATGCGGTTTTGGCAGTACATCAATGGGCGTGGATAGCGGTTTGACTCACGGGG
ATTTCCAAGTCTCCACCCCATTGACGTCAATGGGAGTTTGTTTTGGCACCAAAATCAACGGGACTTTCCA
AAATGTCGTAACAACTCCGCCCCATTGACGCAAATGGGCGGTAGGCGTGTACGGTGGGAGGTCTATATAA
GCAGAGCTCGTTTAGTGAACCGTCAGATCGCCTGGAGACGCCATCCACGCTGTTTTGACCTCCATAGAAG
ACACCGGCGGCCGCAGATCTCTCGAGGTTGATCTAATACGACTCACTATAGGGAGACCCAAGCTGGCTAG
TTAAGCTATCAACAAGTTTGTACAAAAAAGTTGGCATGTCGGACCTGCTACTACTGGGCCTGATTGGGGG
CCTGACTCTCTTACTGCTGCTGACGCTGCTGGCCTTTGCCGGGTACTCAGGGCTACTGGCTGGGGTGGAA
GTGAGTGCTGGGTCACCCCCCATCCGCAACGTCACTGTGGCCTACAAGTTCCACATGGGGCTCTATGGTG
AGACTGGGCGGCTTTTCACTGAGAGCTGCAGCATCTCTCCCAAGCTCCGCTCCATCGCTGTCTACTATGA
CAACCCCCACATGGTGCCCCCTGATAAGTGCCGATGTGCCGTGGGCAGCATCCTGAGTGAAGGTGAGGAA
TCGCCCTCCCCTGAGCTCATCGACCTCTACCAGAAATTTGGCTTCAAGGTGTTCTCCTTCCCGGCACCCA
GCCATGTGGTGACAGCCACCTTCCCCTACACCACCATTCTGTCCATCTGGCTGGCTACCCGCCGTGTCCA
TCCTGCCTTGGACACCTACATCAAGGAGCGGAAGCTGTGTGCCTATCCTCGGCTGGAGATCTACCAGGAA
GACCAGATCCATTTCATGTGCCCACTGGCACGGCAGGGAGACTTCTATGTGCCTGAGATGAAGGAGACAG
AGTGGAAATGGCGGGGGCTTGTGGAGGCCATTGACACCCAGGTGGATGGCACAGGAGCTGACACAATGAG
TGACACGAGTTCTGTAAGCTTGGAAGTGAGCCCTGGCAGCCGGGAGACTTCAGCTGCCACACTGTCACCT
GGGGCGAGCAGCCGTGGCTGGGATGACGGTGACACCCGCAGCGAGCACAGCTACAGCGAGTCAGGTGCCA
GCGGCTCCTCTGCTGAGGAGCTGGACTTGGAGGGCGAGGGGCCCTTAGGGGAGTCACGGCTGGACCCTGG
GACTGAGCCCCTGGGGACTACCAAGTGGCTCTGGGAGCCCACTGCCCCTGAGAAGGGCAAGGAGTACCCA
ACTTTCTTGTACAAAGTGGTTGATCTAGAGGGCCCGCGGTTCGAACTCGAGGTGAGCAAGGGCGAGGAGC
TGTTCACCGGGGTGGTGCCCATCCTGGTCGAGCTGGACGGCGACGTAAACGGCCACAAGTTCAGCGTGTC
CGGCGAGGGCGAGGGCGATGCCACCTACGGCAAGCTGACCCTGAAGTTCATCTGCACCACCGGCAAGCTG
CCCGTGCCCTGGCCCACCCTCGTGACCACCCTGACCTACGGCGTGCAGTGCTTCAGCCGCTACCCCGACC
ACATGAAGCAGCACGACTTCTTCAAGTCCGCCATGCCCGAAGGCTACGTCCAGGAGCGCACCATCTTCTT
CAAGGACGACGGCAACTACAAGACCCGCGCCGAGGTGAAGTTCGAGGGCGACACCCTGGTGAACCGCATC
GAGCTGAAGGGCATCGACTTCAAGGAGGACGGCAACATCCTGGGGCACAAGCTGGAGTACAACTACAACA
GCCACAACGTCTATATCATGGCCGACAAGCAGAAGAACGGCATCAAGGTGAACTTCAAGATCCGCCACAA
CATCGAGGACGGCAGCGTGCAGCTCGCCGACCACTACCAGCAGAACACCCCCATCGGCGACGGCCCCGTG
CTGCTGCCCGACAACCACTACCTGAGCACCCAGTCCGCCCTGAGCAAAGACCCCAACGAGAAGCGCGATC
ACATGGTCCTGCTGGAGTTCGTGACCGCCGCCGGGATCACTCTCGGCATGGACGAGCTGTACAAGTAGAA
TTCCGCCCCCCCCCCTAACGTTACTGGCCGAAGCCGCTTGGAATAAGGCCGGTGTGCGTTTGTCTATATG
TTATTTTCCACCATATTGCCGTCTTTTGGCAATGTGAGGGCCCGGAAACCTGGCCCTGTCTTCTTGACGA
GCATTCCTAGGGGTCTTTCCCCTCTCGCCAAAGGAATGCAAGGTCTGTTGAATGTCGTGAAGGAAGCAGT
TCCTCTGGAAGCTTCTTGAAGACAAACAACGTCTGTAGCGACCCTTTGCAGGCAGCGGAACCCCCCACCT
GGCGACAGGTGCCTCTGCGGCCAAAAGCCACGTGTATAAGATACACCTGCAAAGGCGGCACAACCCCAGT
GCCACGTTGTGAGTTGGATAGTTGTGGAAAGAGTCAAATGGCTCTCCTCAAGCGTATTCAACAAGGGGCT
GAAGGATGCCCAGAAGGTACCCCATTGTATGGGATCTGATCTGGGGCCTCGGTGCACATGCTTTACATGT
GTTTAGTCGAGGTTAAAAAAACGTCTAGGCCCCCCGAACCACGGGGACGTGGTTTTCCTTTGAAAAACAC
GATGATAATATGGCCACAACCATGACCGAGTACAAGCCCACGGTGCGCCTCGCCACCCGCGACGACGTCC
CCAGGGCCGTACGCACCCTCGCCGCCGCGTTCGCCGACTACCCCGCCACGCGCCACACCGTCGATCCGGA
CCGCCACATCGAGCGGGTCACCGAGCTGCAAGAACTCTTCCTCACGCGCGTCGGGCTCGACATCGGCAAG
GTGTGGGTCGCGGACGACGGCGCCGCGGTGGCGGTCTGGACCACGCCGGAGAGCGTCGAAGCGGGGGCGG
TGTTCGCCGAGATCGGCCCGCGCATGGCCGAGTTGAGCGGTTCCCGGCTGGCCGCGCAGCAACAGATGGA
AGGCCTCCTGGCGCCGCACCGGCCCAAGGAGCCCGCGTGGTTCCTGGCCACCGTCGGCGTCTCGCCCGAC
CACCAGGGCAAGGGTCTGGGCAGCGCCGTCGTGCTCCCCGGAGTGGAGGCGGCCGAGCGCGCCGGGGTGC
CCGCCTTCCTGGAGACCTCCGCGCCCCGCAACCTCCCCTTCTACGAGCGGCTCGGCTTCACCGTCACCGC
CGACGTCGAGGTGCCCGAAGGACCGCGCACCTGGTGCATGACCCGCAAGCCCGGTGCCTGATGCATCGAT
GGATCCTAATCAACCTCTGGATTACAAAATTTGTGAAAGATTGACTGGTATTCTTAACTATGTTGCTCCT
TTTACGCTATGTGGATACGCTGCTTTAATGCCTTTGTATCATGCTATTGCTTCCCGTATGGCTTTCATTT
TCTCCTCCTTGTATAAATCCTGGTTGCTGTCTCTTTATGAGGAGTTGTGGCCCGTTGTCAGGCAACGTGG
CGTGGTGTGCACTGTGTTTGCTGACGCAACCCCCACTGGTTGGGGCATTGCCACCACCTGTCAGCTCCTT
TCCGGGACTTTCGCTTTCCCCCTCCCTATTGCCACGGCGGAACTCATCGCCGCCTGCCTTGCCCGCTGCT
GGACAGGGGCTCGGCTGTTGGGCACTGACAATTCCGTGGTGTTGTCGGGGAAATCATCGTCCTTTCCTTG
GCTGCTCGCCTGTGTTGCCACCTGGATTCTGCGCGGGACGTCCTTCTGCTACGTCCCTTCGGCCCTCAAT
CCAGCGGACCTTCCTTCCCGCGGCCTGCTGCCGGCTCTGCGGCCTCTTCCGCGTCTTCGCCTTCGCCCTC
AGACGAGTCGGATCTCCCTTTGGGCCGCCTCCCCGCCTGAGATCCTTTAAGACCAATGACTTACAAGGCA
GCTGTAGATCTTAGCCACTTTTTAAAAGAAAAGGGGGGACTGGAAGGGCTAATTCACTCCCAACGAAGAC
AAGATCTGCTTTTTGCTTGTACTGGGTCTCTCTGGTTAGACCAGATCTGAGCCTGGGAGCTCTCTGGCTA
ACTAGGGAACCCACTGCTTAAGCCTCAATAAAGCTTGCCTTGAGTGCTTCAAGTAGTGTGTGCCCGTCTG
TTGTGTGACTCTGGTAACTAGAGATCCCTCAGACCCTTTTAGTCAGTGTGGAAAATCTCTAGCAGTAGTA
GTTCATGTCATCTTATTATTCAGTATTTATAACTTGCAAAGAAATGAATATCAGAGAGTGAGAGGCCCGG
GTTAATTAAGGAAAGGGCTAGATCATTCTTGAAGACGAAAGGGCCTCGTGATACGCCTATTTTTATAGGT
TAATGTCATGATAATAATGGTTTCTTAGACGTCAGGTGGCACTTTTCGGGGAAATGTGCGCGGAACCCCT
ATTTGTTTATTTTTCTAAATACATTCAAATATGTATCCGCTCATGAGACAATAACCCTGATAAATGCTTC
AATAATATTGAAAAAGGAAGAGTATGAGTATTCAACATTTCCGTGTCGCCCTTATTCCCTTTTTTGCGGC
ATTTTGCCTTCCTGTTTTTGCTCACCCAGAAACGCTGGTGAAAGTAAAAGATGCTGAAGATCAGTTGGGT
GCACGAGTGGGTTACATCGAACTGGATCTCAACAGCGGTAAGATCCTTGAGAGTTTTCGCCCCGAAGAAC
GTTTTCCAATGATGAGCACTTTTAAAGTTCTGCTATGTGGCGCGGTATTATCCCGTGTTGACGCCGGGCA
AGAGCAACTCGGTCGCCGCATACACTATTCTCAGAATGACTTGGTTGAGTACTCACCAGTCACAGAAAAG
CATCTTACGGATGGCATGACAGTAAGAGAATTATGCAGTGCTGCCATAACCATGAGTGATAACACTGCGG
CCAACTTACTTCTGACAACGATCGGAGGACCGAAGGAGCTAACCGCTTTTTTGCACAACATGGGGGATCA
TGTAACTCGCCTTGATCGTTGGGAACCGGAGCTGAATGAAGCCATACCAAACGACGAGCGTGACACCACG
ATGCCTGTAGCAATGGCAACAACGTTGCGCAAACTATTAACTGGCGAACTACTTACTCTAGCTTCCCGGC
AACAATTAATAGACTGGATGGAGGCGGATAAAGTTGCAGGACCACTTCTGCGCTCGGCCCTTCCGGCTGG
CTGGTTTATTGCTGATAAATCTGGAGCCGGTGAGCGTGGGTCTCGCGGTATCATTGCAGCACTGGGGCCA
GATGGTAAGCCCTCCCGTATCGTAGTTATCTACACGACGGGGAGTCAGGCAACTATGGATGAACGAAATA
GACAGATCGCTGAGATAGGTGCCTCACTGATTAAGCATTGGTAACTGTCAGACCAAGTTTACTCATATAT
ACTTTAGATTGATTTAAAACTTCATTTTTAATTTAAAAGGATCTAGGTGAAGATCCTTTTTGATAATCTC
ATGACCAAAATCCCTTAACGTGAGTTTTCGTTCCACTGAGCGTCAGACCCCGTAGAAAAGATCAAAGGAT
CTTCTTGAGATCCTTTTTTTCTGCGCGTAATCTGCTGCTTGCAAACAAAAAAACCACCGCTACCAGCGGT
GGTTTGTTTGCCGGATCAAGAGCTACCAACTCTTTTTCCGAAGGTAACTGGCTTCAGCAGAGCGCAGATA
CCAAATACTGTTCTTCTAGTGTAGCCGTAGTTAGGCCACCACTTCAAGAACTCTGTAGCACCGCCTACAT
ACCTCGCTCTGCTAATCCTGTTACCAGTGGCTGCTGCCAGTGGCGATAAGTCGTGTCTTACCGGGTTGGA
CTCAAGACGATAGTTACCGGATAAGGCGCAGCGGTCGGGCTGAACGGGGGGTTCGTGCACACAGCCCAGC
TTGGAGCGAACGACCTACACCGAACTGAGATACCTACAGCGTGAGCTATGAGAAAGCGCCACGCTTCCCG
AAGGGAGAAAGGCGGACAGGTATCCGGTAAGCGGCAGGGTCGGAACAGGAGAGCGCACGAGGGAGCTTCC
AGGGGGAAACGCCTGGTATCTTTATAGTCCTGTCGGGTTTCGCCACCTCTGACTTGAGCGTCGATTTTTG
TGATGCTCGTCAGGGGGGCGGAGCCTATGGAAAAACGCCAGCAACGCGGCCTTTTTACGGTTCCTGGCCT
TTTGCTGGCCTTTTGCTCACATGTTCTTTCCTGCGTTATCCCCTGATTCTGTGGATAACCGTATTACCGC
CTTTGAGTGAGCTGATACCGCTCGCCGCAGCCGAACGACCGAGCGCAGCGAGTCAGTGAGCGAGGAAGCG
GAAGAGCGCCCAATACGCAAACCGCCTCTCCCCGCGCGTTGGCCGATTCATTAATGCAGCAAGCTCATGG
CTGACTAATTTTTTTTATTTATGCAGAGGCCGAGGCCGCCTCGGCCTCTGAGCTATTCCAGAAGTAGTGA
GGAGGCTTTTTTGGAGGCCTAGGCTTTTGCAAAAAGCTCCCCGTGGCACGACAGGTTTCCCGACTGGAAA
GCGGGCAGTGAGCGCAACGCAATTAATGTGAGTTAGCTCACTCATTAGGCACCCCAGGCTTTACACTTTA
TGCTTCCGGCTCGTATGTTGTGTGGAATTGTGAGCGGATAACAATTTCACACAGGAAACAGCTATGACAT
GATTACGAATTTCACAAATAAAGCATTTTTTTCACTGCATTCTAGTTGTGGTTTGTCCAAACTCATCAAT
GTATCTTATCATGTCTGGATCAACTGGATAACTCAAGCTAACCAAAATCATCCCAAACTTCCCACCCCAT
ACCCTATTACCACTGCCAATTACCTGTGGTTTCATTTACTCTAAACCTGTGATTCCTCTGAATTATTTTC
ATTTTAAAGAAATTGTATTTGTTAAATATGTACTACAAACTTAGTAGT
